>Addgene plasmid #78967 | PP277 | depositor full sequence | sequence record 147712 | PP277 sequence 5931 bps
GACCCTGTTCATCAGCGCGGTCCAGGACCAGGTGGTGCCGGACAACACCCTGGCCTGGGTGTGGGTGCGC
GGCCTGGACGAGCTGTACGCCGAGTGGTCGGAGGTCGTGTCCACGAACTTCCGGGACGCCTCCGGGCCGG
CCATGACCGAGATCGGCGAGCAGCCGTGGGGGCGGGAGTTCGCCCTGCGCGACCCGGCCGGCAACTGCGT
GCACTTCGTGGCCGAGGAGCAGGACTGACACGTCCGACGGCGGCCCACGGGTCCCAGGCCTCGGAGATCC
GTCCCCCTTTTCCTTTGTCGATATCATGTAATTAGTTATGTCACGCTTACATTCACGCCCTCCCCCCACA
TCCGCTCTAACCGAAAAGGAAGGAGTTAGACAACCTGAAGTCTAGGTCCCTATTTATTTTTTTATAGTTA
TGTTAGTATTAAGAACGTTATTTATATTTCAAATTTTTCTTTTTTTTCTGTACAGACGCGTGTACGCATG
TAACATTATACTGAAAACCTTGCTTGAGAAGGTTTTGGGACGCTCGAAGGCTTTAATTTGCAAGCTGGAG
ACCAACATGTGAGCAAAAGGCCAGCAAAAGGCCAGGAACCGTAAAAAGGCCGCGTTGCTGGCGTTTTTCC
ATAGGCTCCGCCCCCCTGACGAGCATCACAAAAATCGACGCTCAAGTCAGAGGTGGCGAAACCCGACAGG
ACTATAAAGATACCAGGCGTTTCCCCCTGGAAGCTCCCTCGTGCGCTCTCCTGTTCCGACCCTGCCGCTT
ACCGGATACCTGTCCGCCTTTCTCCCTTCGGGAAGCGTGGCGCTTTCTCAATGCTCACGCTGTAGGTATC
TCAGTTCGGTGTAGGTCGTTCGCTCCAAGCTGGGCTGTGTGCACGAACCCCCCGTTCAGCCCGACCGCTG
CGCCTTATCCGGTAACTATCGTCTTGAGTCCAACCCGGTAAGACACGACTTATCGCCACTGGCAGCAGCC
ACTGGTAACAGGATTAGCAGAGCGAGGTATGTAGGCGGTGCTACAGAGTTCTTGAAGTGGTGGCCTAACT
ACGGCTACACTAGAAGGACAGTATTTGGTATCTGCGCTCTGCTGAAGCCAGTTACCTTCGGAAAAAGAGT
TGGTAGCTCTTGATCCGGCAAACAAACCACCGCTGGTAGCGGTGGTTTTTTTGTTTGCAAGCAGCAGATT
ACGCGCAGAAAAAAAGGATCTCAAGAAGATCCTTTGATCTTTTCTACGGGGTCTGACGCTCAGTGGAACG
AAAACTCACGTTAAGGGATTTTGGTCATGAGATCAGATCTGAGCTCGTTTGGCCGTGGCCGTGCTCGTCC
TCGTCGGCCGGCTTGTCGACGACGGCGGTCTCCGTCGTCAGGATCATCCGGGCCACAAGCTTGCTGACAG
AAGCCTCAAGAAAAAAAAAATTCTTCTTCGACTATGCTGGAGGCAGAGATGATCGAGCCGGTAGTTAACT
ATATATAGCTAAATTGGTTCCATCACCTCGAGTCCACACACCATAGCTTCAAAATGTTTCTACTCCTTTT
TTACTCTTCCAGATTTTCTCGGACTCCGCGCATCGCCGTACCACTTCAAAACACCCAAGCACAGCATACT
AAATTTCCCCTCTTTCTTCCTCTAGGGTGTCGTTAATTACCCGTACTAAAGGTTTGGAAAAGAAAAAAGA
GACCGCCTCGTTTCTTTTTCTTCGTCGAAAAAGGCAATAAAAATTTTTATCACGTTTCTTTTTCTTGAAA
ATTTTTTTTTTGATTTTTTTCTCTTTCGATGACCTCCCATTGATATTTAAGTTAATAAACGGTCTTCAAT
TTCTCAAGTTTCAGTTTCATTTTTCTTGTTCTATTACAACTTTTTTTACTTCTTGCTCATTAGAAAGAAA
GCATAGCAATCTAATCTAAGGACTAGTAAAAATGCGCGGAGCTCCTAAGAAAAAGCGCAAAGTCCGGCCG
GCATCTAGACCCGGGGAGCGCCCCTTCCAGTGTCGCATTTGCATGCGGAACTTTTCGCGCCAGGACAGGC
TTGACAGGCATACCCGTACTCATACCGGTGAAAAACCGTTTCAGTGTCGGATCTGTATGCGAAATTTCTC
CCAGAAGGAGCACTTGGCGGGGCATCTACGTACGCACACCGGCGAGAAGCCATTCCAATGCCGAATATGC
ATGCGCAACTTCAGTCGCCGCGACAACCTGAACCGGCACCTAAAAACCCACCTGAGGAACATATGCGGCG
GAGGCACACCTGCAGCTGCGTCGACTCTAGAGGATCCATCTGCTGGAGACATGAGAGCTGCCAACCTTTG
GCCAAGCCCGCTCATGATCAAACGCTCTAAGAAGAACAGCCTGGCCTTGTCCCTGACGGCCGACCAGATG
GTCAGTGCCTTGTTGGATGCTGAGCCCCCCATACTCTATTCCGAGTATGATCCTACCAGACCCTTCAGTG
AAGCTTCGATGATGGGCTTACTGACCAACCTGGCAGACAGGGAGCTGGTTCACATGATCAACTGGGCGAA
GAGGGTGCCAGGCTTTGTGGATTTGACCCTCCATGATCAGGTCCACCTTCTAGAATGTGCCTGGCTAGAG
ATCCTGATGATTGGTCTCGTCTGGCGCTCCATGGAGCACCCAGTGAAGCTACTGTTTGCTCCTAACTTGC
TCTTGGACAGGAACCAGGGAAAATGTGTAGAGGGCATGGTGGAGATCTTCGACATGCTGCTGGCTACATC
ATCTCGGTTCCGCATGATGAATCTGCAGGGAGAGGAGTTTGTGTGCCTCAAATCTATTATTTTGCTTAAT
TCTGGAGTGTACACATTTCTGTCCAGCACCCTGAAGTCTCTGGAAGAGAAGGACCATATCCACCGAGTCC
TGGACAAGATCACAGACACTTTGATCCACCTGATGGCCAAGGCAGGCCTGACCCTGCAGCAGCAGCACCA
GCGGCTGGCCCAGCTCCTCCTCATCCTCTCCCACATCAGGCACATGAGTAACAAAGGCATGGAGCATCTG
TACAGCATGAAGTGCAAGAACGTGGTGCCCCTCTATGACCTGCTGCTGGAGATGCTGGACGCCCACCGCC
TACATGCGCCCACTAGCCGTGGAGGGGCATCCGTGGAGGAGACGGACCAAAGCCACTTGGCCACTGCGGG
CTCTACTTCATCGCCTAGGGCCGACGCGCTGGACGATTTCGATCTCGACATGCTGGGTTCTGATGCCCTC
GATGACTTTGACCTGGATATGTTGGGAAGCGACGCATTGGATGACTTTGATCTGGACATGCTCGGCTCCG
ATGCTCTGGACGATTTCGATCTCGATATGTTAATTAACTACCCGTACGACGTTCCGGACTACGCTTCTTG
AGGTACCATCGGTAGACCGGTCTTGCTAGATTCTAATCAAGAGGATGTCAGAATGCCATTTGCCTGAGAG
ATGCAGGCTTCATTTTTGATACTTTTTTATTTGTAACCTATATAGTATAGGATTTTTTTTGTCATTTTGT
TTCTTCTCGTACGAGCTTGCTCCTGATCAGCCTATCTCGCAGCTGATGAATATCTTGTGGTAGGGGTTTG
GGAAAATCATTCGAGTTTGATGTTTTTCTTGGTATTTCCCACTCCTCTTCAGAGTACAGAAGATTAAGTG
AGAGCTAGCATATCATATAGAAGTCATCGCGGCAGATCAATTCATCAATCGGAGTGAGGATATTGCGAGT
TTACCACCATCAATCGGAGTGAGGATCTCCAATTGGTGACGGTCCAGTCATCAATCGGAGTGAGGATTCA
GCTGCTTCTCGAGGCCGCACATCAATCGGAGTGAGGATGTACAGGGTGGGCTGTTCCACCATCAATCGGA
GTGAGGATTTGCGTCAATGGGGCGGAGTTCATCAATCGGAGTGAGGATATCGAAGTCATCGAGAGCACTC
ATCAATCGGAGTGAGGATATACTCCACCCATTGACGTCACATCAATCGGAGTGAGGATTGGAACCAGAAG
GGTCTCTTCATCAATCGGAGTGAGGATACCCTATGGGCGCGCCTAGGGCAGATTTTGAGTTTAAAATAGG
AAATATAAACAAATATACCGCGAAAAAGGTTTGTTTATAGCTTTTCGCCTGGTGCCGTACGGTATAAATA
CATACTCTCCTCCCCCCCCTGGTTCTCTTTTTCTTTTGTTACTTACATTTTACCGTTCCGTCACTCGCTT
CACTCAACAACAAAAGAATTCATGGTGAGCAAGGGCGAGGAGCTGTTCACCGGGGTGGTGCCCATCCTGG
TCGAGCTGGACGGCGACGTAAACGGCCACAAGTTCAGCGTGTCCGGCGAGGGCGAGGGCGATGCCACCTA
CGGCAAGCTGACCCTGAAGTTCATCTGCACCACCGGCAAGCTGCCCGTGCCCTGGCCCACCCTCGTGACC
ACCCTGACCTACGGCGTGCAGTGCTTCAGCCGCTACCCCGACCACATGAAGCAGCACGACTTCTTCAAGT
CCGCCATGCCCGAAGGCTACGTCCAGGAGCGCACCATCTTCTTCAAGGACGACGGCAACTACAAGACCCG
CGCCGAGGTGAAGTTCGAGGGCGACACCCTGGTGAACCGCATCGAGCTGAAGGGCATCGACTTCAAGGAG
GACGGCAACATCCTGGGGCACAAGCTGGAGTACAACTACAACAGCCACAACGTCTATATCATGGCCGACA
AGCAGAAGAACGGCATCAAGGTGAACTTCAAGATCCGCCACAACATCGAGGACGGCAGCGTGCAGCTCGC
CGACCACTACCAGCAGAACACCCCCATCGGCGACGGCCCCGTGCTGCTGCCCGACAACCACTACCTGAGC
ACCCAGAGCGCCCTGAGCAAAGACCCCAACGAGAAGCGCGATCACATGGTCCTGCTGGAGTTCGTGACCG
CCGCCGGGATCACTCTCGGCATGGACGAGCTGTACAAGGCCGCGGCGGCCGCCAGCTTTCTAGAACAAAA
ACTCATCTCAGAAGAGGATCTGAATAGCGCCGTCGACCATCATCATCATCATCATTGACCGGTCTTGCTA
GATTCTAATCAAGAGGATGTCAGAATGCCATTTGCCTGAGAGATGCAGGCTTCATTTTTGATACTTTTTT
ATTTGTAACCTATATAGTATAGGATTTTTTTTGTCATTTTGTTTCTTCTCGTACGAGCTTGCTCCTGATC
AGCCTATCTCGCAGCTGATGAATATCTTGTGGTAGGGGTTTGGGAAAATCATTCGAGTTTGATGTTTTTC
TTGGTATTTCCCACTCCTCTTCAGAGTACAGAAGATTAAGTGAGACCTTCGTTTGTGCGGATCCCCCACA
CACCATAGCTTCAAAATGTTTCTACTCCTTTTTTACTCTTCCAGATTTTCTCGGACTCCGCGCATCGCCG
TACCACTTCAAAACACCCAAGCACAGCATACTAAATTTTCCCTCTTTCTTCCTCTAGGGTGTCGTTAATT
ACCCGTACTAAAGGTTTGGAAAAGAAAAAAGAGACCGCCTCGTTTCTTTTTCTTCGTCGAAAAAGGCAAT
AAAAATTTTTATCACGTTTCTTTTTCTTGAAATTTTTTTTTTTAGTTTTTTTCTCTTTCAGTGACCTCCA
TTGATATTTAAGTTAATAAACGGTCTTCAATTTCTCAAGTTTCAGTTTCATTTTTCTTGTTCTATTACAA
CTTTTTTTACTTCTTGTTCATTAGAAAGAAAGCATAGCAATCTAATCTAAGGGGCGGTGTTGACAATTAA
TCATCGGCATAGTATATCGGCATAGTATAATACGACAAGGTGAGGAACTAAACCATGGCCAAGTTGACCA
GTGCCGTTCCGGTGCTCACCGCGCGCGACGTCGCCGGAGCGGTCGAGTTCTGGACCGACCGGCTCGGGTT
CTCCCGGGACTTCGTGGAGGACGACTTCGCCGGTGTGGTCCGGGACGACGT
Features (pLannotate 1.2.2; 18 found; start..end, strand, type, name):
    304..551     +  terminator     CYC1 terminator: S. cerevisiae CYC1; transcription terminator for CYC1
    626..1214    -  rep_origin     ori: high-copy-number ColE1/pMB1/pBR322/pUC origin of replication
   1309..1395    -  CDS            groL1 (fragment): CH601_MYCA1 - Also known as groEL1 From Mycobacterium avium (strain 104).
   1504..1910    +  promoter       TEF1 promoter: S. cerevisiae TEF1; promoter for EF-1α
   2260..2277    -  misc_feature   MCS (fragment): pUC18/19 multiple cloning site
   2282..3164    +  CDS            ERT2 (fragment): mutated ligand-binding domain of the human estrogen receptor (Feil et al., 1997)
   3173..3322    +  CDS            VP64: tetrameric repeat of the minimal activation domain of herpes simplex virus VP16 (Beerli et al., 1998)
   3397..3643    +  terminator     AOX1 terminator: Pichia pastoris AOX1; transcription terminator for AOX1
   3650..3668    +  promoter       CUP1 promoter (fragment): S. cerevisiae CUP1; inducible metallothionein promoter, regulated by Cu2+
   3737..3762    +  CDS            CyPet (fragment): cyan fluorescent protein optimized for FRET with YPet (Nguyen and Daugherty, 2005)
   3857..3879    -  promoter       CMV promoter (fragment): human cytomegalovirus (CMV) immediate early promoter
   3939..3959    -  enhancer       CMV enhancer (fragment): human cytomegalovirus immediate early enhancer; contains an 18-bp deletion relative to the standard CMV enhancer
   4222..4938    +  CDS            EGFP: EGFP is a basic (constitutively fluorescent) green fluorescent protein published in 1996, derived from Aequorea victoria. It is reported to be a rapidly-maturing weak dimer with moderate acid sensitivity.
   5008..5025    +  CDS            capTEV™ (fragment): composite tag for in vivo biotinylation, TEV protease cleavage, and 6xHis tagging
   5049..5295    +  terminator     AOX1 terminator: Pichia pastoris AOX1; transcription terminator for AOX1
   5310..5721    +  promoter       TEF1 promoter: S. cerevisiae TEF1; promoter for EF-1α
   5729..5776    +  promoter       EM7 promoter: synthetic bacterial promoter&nbsp
   5795..238     +  CDS            BleoR (across the origin): antibiotic-binding protein; Sh ble from Streptoalloteichus hindustanus; confers resistance to bleomycin, phleomycin, and Zeocin™
