[The description below was written by a language model from this plasmid's Addgene catalogue record and pLannotate feature annotations shown in this document.]
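Description:
PP277 is a yeast expression plasmid built on the pPICZ A backbone, a vector family designed for Pichia pastoris, although the record does not name the host species explicitly. It replicates in E. coli from a high-copy ColE1/pUC-type origin. A single Sh ble (BleoR) gene provides Zeocin selection in both hosts, because it sits behind tandem S. cerevisiae TEF1 and bacterial EM7 promoters and is followed by the CYC1 terminator. No yeast replication origin is annotated, which is consistent with the integrative use typical of pPICZ vectors.

The payload appears to be a two-part synthetic transcription circuit. A second copy of the S. cerevisiae TEF1 promoter (the "scTEF1" in the catalogue purpose) lies upstream of an open reading frame that includes an ERT2-type mutated estrogen receptor ligand-binding domain fused to the VP64 activation domain, ending at an AOX1 terminator. The roughly 350 nt between this promoter and ERT2 are unannotated. They may encode a DNA-binding domain, but the record does not state this. Downstream, an EGFP coding sequence is followed by a short His-tag-like match and a second AOX1 terminator. According to the catalogue entry, a GCW14 minimal promoter is used, presumably upstream of EGFP, though it is not annotated in the feature table. The short CUP1, CyPet, CMV and groL1 matches are small fragments and probably annotation artefacts.

This arrangement suggests a constitutively expressed, hormone-responsive artificial activator that drives GFP from a minimal promoter. The construct was deposited as one promoter/minimal-promoter combination tested in work on programmable, inducible production of biologics in yeast, with GFP as the readout.
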