Addgene plasmid #78967: PP277
Purpose: Promoter: scTEF1, minimal Promoter: GCW14. Figure 4. Expresses GFP.
Depositing lab: Timothy Lu. Depositing organization: Massachusetts Institute of Technology. Publication: Synthetic biology and microbioreactor platforms for programmable production of biologics at the point-of-care. Perez-Pinera P, Han N, Cleto S, Cao J, Purcell O, Shah KA, Lee K, Ram R, Lu TK. Nat Commun. 2016 Jul 29;7:12211. doi: 10.1038/ncomms12211. PubMed 27470089.
Backbone
  Vector backbone: pPICZ A
  Vector type: Yeast Expression
  Selectable markers: Zeocin
Growth in bacteria
  Bacterial resistance: Bleocin (Zeocin), 50 μg/mL
  Growth temperature: 37°C
  Growth strain: DH5alpha
  Copy number: Unknown
Gene/Insert
  Gene/Insert name: GFP
Terms and licenses: Academic/Nonprofit Terms; Industry Terms: Not Available to Industry
How to cite: PP277 was a gift from Timothy Lu (Addgene plasmid # 78967 ; http://n2t.net/addgene:78967 ; RRID:Addgene_78967)
