>Addgene plasmid #78967 | PP277 | addgene partial sequence | sequence record 153603 | EGFP-N 5'-CGTCGCCGTCCAGCTCGACCAG-3'
CTCACCATGAATTCTTTTGTTGTTGAGTGAAGCGAGTGACGGAACGGTAAAATGTAAGTAACAAAAGAAA
AAGAGAACCAGGGGGGGGAGGAGAGTATGTATTTATACCGTACGGCACCAGGCGAAAAGCTATAAACAAA
CCTTTTTCGCGGTATATTTGTTTATATTTCCTATTTTAAACTCAAAATCTGCCCTAGGCGCGCCCATAGG
GTATCCTCACTCCGATTGATGAAGAGACCCTTCTGGTTCCAATCCTCACTCCGATTGATGTGACGTCAAT
GGGTGGAGTATATCCTCACTCCGATTGATGAGTGCTCTCGATGACTTCGATATCCTCACTCCGATTGATG
AACTCCGCCCCATTGACGCAAATCCTCACTCCGATTGATGGTGGAACAGCCCACCCTGTACATCCTCACT
CCGATTGATGTGCGGCCTCGAGAAGCAGCTGAATCCTCACTCCGATTGATGACTGGACCGTCACCAATTG
GAGATCCTCACTCCGATTGATGGTGGTAAACTCGCAATATCCTCACTCCGATTGATGAATTGATCTGCCG
CGATGACTTCTATATGATATGCTAGCTCTCACTTAATCTTCTGTACTCTGAAGAGGAGTGGGAAATACCA
AGAAAAACATCAAACTCGAATGATTTTCCCAAACCCCTACCACAAGATATTCATCAGCTGCGAGATAGGC
TGATCAGGAGCAAGCTCGTACGAGAAGAAACAAAATGACAAAAAAAATCCTATACTATATAGGTTACAAA
TAAAAAAGTATCAAAAATGAAGCCTGCATCTCTCAGGCAAATGGCATTCTGACATCCTCTTGATTAGAAT
CTAGCAAGACCGGTCTACCGATGGTACCTCAAGAAGCGTAGTCCGGAACGTCGTACGGGTAGTTAATTAA
CATATCGAGATCGA
